Addgene plasmid #74657: KCTD16A
Purpose: Bacterial expression for structure determination; may not be full ORF
Depositing lab: Nicola Burgess-Brown. Depositing organization: University of Oxford.
Backbone
  Vector backbone: pNIC28-Bsa4
  Vector type: Bacterial Expression
Growth in bacteria
  Bacterial resistance: Kanamycin, 50 μg/mL
  Growth temperature: 37°C
  Growth strain: DH5alpha
  Copy number: Low Copy
Gene/Insert
  Gene/Insert name: KCTD16A (alt names: KCTD16A-c004; KCTD16BTB/POZ domain-containing protein KCTD16)
  Species: H. sapiens (human)
  Insert size (bp): 451
  Entrez Gene: KCTD16
  Promoter: T7
  Tag / fusion protein: His-6-TEV (N terminal on backbone)
  Cloning method: Ligation Independent Cloning
  Sequencing primers: 5′ T7; 3′ T7term
Terms and licenses: Academic/Nonprofit Terms; Industry Terms: Not Available to Industry
Depositor comments: T7/lac regulated, N-terminal His-tag, TEV, LIC cloning using BsaI cleavage/T4 polymerase, SacB stuffer fragment, pET28 backbone. gi|55926200
How to cite: KCTD16A was a gift from Nicola Burgess-Brown (Addgene plasmid # 74657 ; http://n2t.net/addgene:74657 ; RRID:Addgene_74657)
