[The description below was written by a language model from this plasmid's Addgene catalogue record.]
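Description:
KCTD16A is a bacterial expression plasmid built on pNIC28-Bsa4, a pET28-derived vector designed for ligation-independent cloning. It carries a roughly 451 bp fragment of the human KCTD16 gene, which encodes BTB/POZ domain-containing protein KCTD16. The insert was made for structure determination, and the record notes that it may not be the full open reading frame. Given its small size, it is probably a truncated domain construct rather than the whole protein, although the record does not give the exact boundaries. The plasmid is selected with kanamycin and is listed as low copy. The record does not name its origin of replication.

Expression is driven by a T7 promoter under lac control, so transcription depends on T7 RNA polymerase supplied by a suitable expression host and stays repressed until induction. The listed DH5alpha strain lacks T7 RNA polymerase and serves for propagation only. The backbone adds an N-terminal hexahistidine tag followed by a TEV protease recognition site. This allows the protein to be captured by immobilised metal affinity chromatography and the tag then cleaved off, leaving near-native protein for crystallisation or other biophysical work.

In the parent vector, the cloning site holds a SacB stuffer fragment. Cutting with BsaI and treating with T4 polymerase creates the single-stranded overhangs needed for LIC, and the insert replaces the stuffer. SacB confers sucrose sensitivity, which provides counter-selection against uncut parental vector. No feature table was supplied, so this description rests on the catalogue fields and the depositor comments alone.
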