>Addgene plasmid #74657 | KCTD16A | depositor partial sequence | sequence record 140918 | insert
ATGCACCATCATCATCATCATTCTTCTGGTGTAGATCTGGGTACCGAGAACCTGTACTTCCAATCCATGG
GGTCCGCAGTTCCCAACTCCTTCCCTGAGGTGGTAGAGCTGAATGTCGGGGGTCAAGTTTATTTTACTCG
CCATTCCACATTGATAAGCATCCCTCATTCCCTCCTGTGGAAAATGTTTTCCCCAAAGAGAGACACGGCT
AATGATCTAGCCAAGGACTCCAAGGGAAGGTTTTTCATTGACAGAGATGGATTCTTGTTCCGTTATATTC
TGGACTATCTCAGGGACAGGCAGGTGGTCCTGCCTGATCACTTTCCAGAAAAAGGAAGACTGAAAAGGGA
AGCTGAATACTTCCAGCTCCCAGACTTGGTCAAACTCCTGACCCCCGATGAAATCAAGCAAAGCCCAGAT
GAATGACAGTAAAGGTGGATACGGATCCGAA
