>Addgene plasmid #74657 | KCTD16A | addgene partial sequence | sequence record 142510 | T7 5'-TAATACGACTCACTATAGGG-3'
ACTTTAAGAAGGAGATATACATATGCACCATCATCATCATCATTCTTCTGGTGTAGATCTGGGTACCGAG
AACCTGTACTTCCAATCCATGGGGTCCGCAGTTCCCAACTCCTTCCCTGAGGTGGTAGAGCTGAATGTCG
GGGGTCAAGTTTATTTTACTCGCCATTCCACATTGATAAGCATCCCTCATTCCCTCCTGTGGAAAATGTT
TTCCCCAAAGAGAGACACGGCTAATGATCTAGCCAAGGACTCCAAGGGAAGGTTTTTCATTGACAGAGAT
GGATTCTTGTTCCGTTATATTCTGGACTATCTCAGGGACAGGCAGGTGGTCCTGCCTGATCACTTTCCAG
AAAAAGGAAGACTGAAAAGGGAAGCTGAATACTTCCAGCTCCCAGACTTGGTCAAACTCCTGACCCCCGA
TGAAATCAAGCAAAGCCCAGATGAATGACAGTAAAGGTGGATACGGATCCGAATTCGAGCTCCGTCGACA
AGCTTGCGGCCGCACTCGAGCACCACCACCACCACCACTGAGATCCGGCTGCTAACAAAGCCCGAAAGGA
AGCTGAGTTGGCTGCTGCCACCGCTGAGCAATAACTAGCATAACCCCTTGGGGCCTCTAAACGGGTCTTG
AGGGGTTTTTTGCTGAAAGGAGGAACTATATCCGGATTGGCGAATGGG
[85 nt withheld, positions 679-763]
