>Addgene plasmid #74657 | KCTD16A | addgene partial sequence | sequence record 142511 | T7term 5'-GCTAGTTATTGCTCAGCGG-3'
GCAGCCGGATCTCAGTGGTGGTGGTGGTGGTGCTCGAGTGCGGCCGCAAGCTTGTCGACGGAGCTCGAAT
TCGGATCCGTATCCACCTTTACTGTCATTCATCTGGGCTTTGCTTGATTTCATCGGGGGTCAGGAGTTTG
ACCAAGTCTGGGAGCTGGAAGTATTCAGCTTCCCTTTTCAGTCTTCCTTTTTCTGGAAAGTGATCAGGCA
GGACCACCTGCCTGTCCCTGAGATAGTCCAGAATATAACGGAACAAGAATCCATCTCTGTCAATGAAAAA
CCTTCCCTTGGAGTCCTTGGCTAGATCATTAGCCGTGTCTCTCTTTGGGGAAAACATTTTCCACAGGAGG
GAATGAGGGATGCTTATCAATGTGGAATGGCGAGTAAAATAAACTTGACCCCCGACATTCAGCTCTACCA
CCTCAGGGAAGGAGTTGGGAACTGCGGACCCCATGGATTGGAAGTACAGGTTCTCGGTACCCAGATCTAC
ACCAGAAGAATGATGATGATGATGGTGCATATGTATATCTCCTTCTTAAAGTTAAACAAAATTATTTCTA
GAGGGGAATTGTTATCCGCTCACAATTCCCCTATAGTGAGTCGTATTAATTTCGCGGGATCGAGATCTCG
ATCCTCTACGCCGGACGCATCGTGGCCGGCATCACCGGCGCCACAGGTGCGGTTGCTGGCGCCTATATCG
CCGACATCACCGATGGGGAAGATCGGGCTCGCCACTTCGGGCTCATGAGCGCTTGTTTCGGCGTGGGTAT
GGTGGCAGGCCCCGTGGCCGGG
